>Addgene plasmid #202358 | Talin-T29-Cterminal-mEmerald | addgene full sequence | sequence record 402941 | Addgene NGS Result
TTATTAATAGTAATCAATTACGGGGTCATTAGTTCATAGCCCATATATGGAGTTCCGCGTTACATAACTT
ACGGTAAATGGCCCGCCTGGCTGACCGCCCAACGACCCCCGCCCATTGACGTCAATAATGACGTATGTTC
CCATAGTAACGCCAATAGGGACTTTCCATTGACGTCAATGGGTGGAGTATTTACGGTAAACTGCCCACTT
GGCAGTACATCAAGTGTATCATATGCCAAGTACGCCCCCTATTGACGTCAATGACGGTAAATGGCCCGCC
TGGCATTATGCCCAGTACATGACCTTATGGGACTTTCCTACTTGGCAGTACATCTACGTATTAGTCATCG
CTATTACCATGGTGATGCGGTTTTGGCAGTACATCAATGGGCGTGGATAGCGGTTTGACTCACGGGGATT
TCCAAGTCTCCACCCCATTGACGTCAATGGGAGTTTGTTTTGGCACCAAAATCAACGGGACTTTCCAAAA
TGTCGTAACAACTCCGCCCCATTGACGCAAATGGGCGGTAGGCGTGTACGGTGGGAGGTCTATATAAGCA
GAGCTGGTTTAGTGAACCGTCAGATCCGCTAGCGCTACCGGACTCAGATCTCGAGCTCAAGCTTCGAATT
CTAGCCACCATGGTTGCGCTTTCGCTGAAGATTAGCATTGGGAATGTGGTGAAGACGATGCAATTTGAGC
CATCTACCATGGTGTACGACGCCTGCCGCATGATTCGTGAGCGGATCCCAGAGGCCCTGGCTGGCCCTCC
CAACGACTTTGGGCTCTTTCTGTCAGATGATGACCCCAAAAAAGGCATCTGGCTAGAGGCTGGGAAAGCT
TTGGACTACTACATGCTCCGAAATGGGGACACCATGGAGTACAGAAAAAAGCAGAGACCCCTGAAGATAC
GGATGTTAGACGGAACGGTGAAGACTATCATGGTGGATGACTCCAAGACCGTCACAGACATGCTCATGAC
CATTTGTGCCCGAATTGGTATCACCAACCATGATGAGTATTCACTGGTTCGAGAGCTGATGGAAGAAAAG
AAAGATGAGGGGACAGGGACCCTGAGAAAAGACAAGACCCTACTGCGAGATGAAAAGAAGATGGAGAAGC
TAAAGCAGAAGTTGCACACAGACGATGAGTTGAACTGGCTGGACCATGGGCGGACACTGAGGGAACAGGG
AGTGGAAGAGCATGAGACGTTGCTGCTGCGGAGAAAGTTCTTCTACTCAGACCAGAATGTGGATTCCCGA
GACCCTGTACAGCTGAACCTTCTCTATGTGCAGGCACGAGATGACATCCTGAATGGCTCCCATCCTGTCT
CCTTTGACAAGGCCTGTGAATTTGCAGGCTTCCAGTGCCAGATCCAGTTTGGACCTCACAATGAACAGAA
GCACAAGGCTGGCTTCCTTGACCTGAAGGACTTCCTGCCCAAGGAGTATGTGAAGCAGAAGGGAGAGCGT
AAGATCTTTCAGGCACACAAGAATTGTGGGCAGATGAGTGAAATTGAGGCCAAGGTACGCTACGTGAAGC
TGGCCCGTTCCCTCAAGACTTACGGTGTCTCCTTCTTCCTAGTCAAGGAAAAGATGAAGGGGAAGAATAA
ACTGGTGCCCAGGCTGTTGGGCATCACTAAGGAGTGTGTGATGCGTGTGGATGAGAAGACCAAGGAGGTG
ATTCAGGAATGGAGCCTCACCAACATCAAACGCTGGGCTGCCTCTCCCAAGAGCTTTACTCTGGACTTTG
GAGACTATCAGGATGGCTACTACTCAGTACAGACGACAGAAGGCGAGCAGATCGCACAGCTCATTGCTGG
CTACATAGATATCATCCTTAAGAAGAAAAAAAGCAAGGACCATTTTGGGCTGGAGGGAGATGAAGAGTCT
ACTATGTTGGAGGACTCAGTGTCTCCCAAAAAGTCAACAGTCCTTCAGCAGCAGTACAACCGAGTGGGGA
AAGTGGAGCACGGCTCTGTGGCTCTGCCAGCCATCATGCGCTCTGGAGCCTCTGGTCCTGAGAATTTCCA
GGTGGGGAGCATGCCACCTGCCCAGCAGCAGATCACCAGTGGCCAGATGCACGAGTGGGTGGACCCAGAG
GACCCTACTGTCATTGCTGAGAATGAGCTCTTGGGAGCCGCAGCCGCCATCGAGGCTGCAGCCAAGAAGC
TGGAGCAGCTGAAGCCCAGGGCCAAACCCAAGGAGGCGGATGAGTCCTTGAACTTTGAGGAACAAATCCT
AGAAGCTGCCAAGTCCATCGCTGCAGCCACCAGTGCACTGGTAAAGGCTGCGTCAGCAGCCCAGAGGGAG
CTGGTGGCTCAAGGAAAGGTGGGCGCCATTCCAGCCAATGCACTGGATGATGGGCAGTGGTCGCAGGGCC
TCATTTCCGCTGCCCGTATGGTGGCTGCGGCCACCAACAATCTGTGTGAAGCAGCTAACGCAGCTGTCCA
GGGCCATGCTAGCCAGGAGAAACTCATTTCCTCAGCCAAGCAAGTAGCTGCCTCCACAGCTCAGCTCCTG
GTAGCTTGCAAGGTCAAAGCAGATCAGGACTCTGAGGCAATGAAACGGCTCCAGGCTGCTGGCAATGCAG
TGAAGAGGGCCTCAGATAACCTGGTAAAGGCGGCCCAGAAAGCTGCAGCCTTCGAAGACCAGGAGAATGA
GACGGTGGTGGTGAAGGAGAAAATGGTTGGGGGCATTGCCCAGATTATCGCAGCACAGGAAGAGATGCTT
CGGAAGGAACGAGAGCTGGAAGAGGCTCGGAAAAAGCTCGCCCAGATCCGGCAGCAGCAGTACAAGTTCT
TGCCTTCAGAGCTTCGAGACGAGCACGGCTCCGCGTCCCGATCACCGGTTTTTTTTGCTCCGCGTCCCGA
TCACCGGTCGCCACCATGGTGAGCAAGGGCGAGGAGCTGTTCACCGGGGTGGTGCCCATCCTGGTCGAGC
TGGACGGCGACGTAAACGGCCACAAGTTCAGCGTGTCCGGCGAGGGCGAGGGCGATGCCACCTACGGCAA
GCTGACCCTGAAGTTCATCTGCACCACCGGCAAGCTGCCCGTGCCCTGGCCCACCCTCGTGACCACCTTG
ACCTACGGCGTGCAGTGCTTCGCCCGCTACCCCGACCACATGAAGCAGCACGACTTCTTCAAGTCCGCCA
TGCCCGAAGGCTACGTCCAGGAGCGCACCATCTTCTTCAAGGACGACGGCAACTACAAGACCCGCGCCGA
GGTGAAGTTCGAGGGCGACACCCTGGTGAACCGCATCGAGCTGAAGGGCATCGACTTCAAGGAGGACGGC
AACATCCTGGGGCACAAGCTGGAGTACAACTACAACAGCCACAAGGTCTATATCACCGCCGACAAGCAGA
AGAACGGCATCAAGGTGAACTTCAAGACCCGCCACAACATCGAGGACGGCAGCGTGCAGCTCGCCGACCA
CTACCAGCAGAACACCCCCATCGGCGACGGCCCCGTGCTGCTGCCCGACAACCACTACCTGAGCACCCAG
TCCAAGCTGAGCAAAGACCCCAACGAGAAGCGCGATCACATGGTCCTGCTGGAGTTCGTGACCGCCGCCG
GGATCACTCTCGGCATGGACGAGCTGTACAAGTAAGCGGCCGCGACTCTAGATCATAATCAGCCATACCA
CATTTGTAGAGGTTTTACTTGCTTTAAAAAACCTCCCACACCTCCCCCTGAACCTGAAACATAAAATGAA
TGCAATTGTTGTTGTTAACTTGTTTATTGCAGCTTATAATGGTTACAAATAAAGCAATAGCATCACAAAT
TTCACAAATAAAGCATTTTTTTCACTGCATTCTAGTTGTGGTTTGTCCAAACTCATCAATGTATCTTAAG
GCGTAAATTGTAAGCGTTAATATTTTGTTAAAATTCGCGTTAAATTTTTGTTAAATCAGCTCATTTTTTA
ACCAATAGGCCGAAATCGGCAAAATCCCTTATAAATCAAAAGAATAGACCGAGATAGGGT
[37 nt withheld, positions 3981-4017]
AAAGAACGTGGACTCCAACGTCAAAGG
[49 nt withheld, positions 4045-4093]
T
[91 nt withheld, positions 4095-4185]
G
[124 nt withheld, positions 4187-4310]
CAGGTGGCACTTTTCGGGGAAATGTGCGCGGAACCCCTATTTGTTTATTTTTCTAAATACATTCAAATAT
GTATCCGCTCATGAGACAATAACCCTGATAAATGCTTCAATAATATTGAAAAAGGAAGAGTCCTGAGGCG
GAAAGAACCAGCTGTGGAATGTGTGTCAGTTAGGGTGTGGAAAGTCCCCAGGCTCCCCAGCAGGCAGAAG
TATGCAAAGCATGCATCTCAATTAGTCAGCAACCAGGTGTGGAAAGTCCCCAGGCTCCCCAGCAGGCAGA
AGTATGCAAAGCATGCATCTCAATTAGTCAGCAACCATAGTCCCGCCCCTAACTCCGCCCATCCCGCCCC
TAACTCCGCCCAGTTCCGCCCATTCTCCGCCCCATGGCTGACTAATTTTTTTTATTTATGCAGAGGCCGA
GGCCGCCTCGGCCTCTGAGCTATTCCAGAAGTAGTGAGGAGGCTTTTTTGGAGGCCTAGGCTTTTGCAAA
GATCGATCAAGAGACAGGATGAGGATCGTTTCGCATGATTGAACAAGATGGATTGCACGCAGGTTCTCCG
GCCGCTTGGGTGGAGAGGCTATTCGGCTATGACTGGGCACAACAGACAATCGGCTGCTCTGATGCCGCCG
TGTTCCGGCTGTCAGCGCAGGGGCGCCCGGTTCTTTTTGTCAAGACCGACCTGTCCGGTGCCCTGAATGA
ACTGCAAGACGAGGCAGCGCGGCTATCGTGGCTGGCCACGACGGGCGTTCCTTGCGCAGCTGTGCTCGAC
GTTGTCACTGAAGCGGGAAGGGACTGGCTGCTATTGGGCGAAGTGCCGGGGCAGGATCTCCTGTCATCTC
ACCTTGCTCCTGCCGAGAAAGTATCCATCATGGCTGATGCAATGCGGCGGCTGCATACGCTTGATCCGGC
TACCTGCCCATTCGACCACCAAGCGAAACATCGCATCGAGCGAGCACGTACTCGGATGGAAGCCGGTCTT
GTCGATCAGGATGATCTGGACGAAGAGCATCAGGGGCTCGCGCCAGCCGAACTGTTCGCCAGGCTCAAGG
CGAGCATGCCCGACGGCGAGGATCTCGTCGTGACCCATGGCGATGCCTGCTTGCCGAATATCATGGTGGA
AAATGGCCGCTTTTCTGGATTCATCGACTGTGGCCGGCTGGGTGTGGCGGACCGCTATCAGGACATAGCG
TTGGCTACCCGTGATATTGCTGAAGAGCTTGGCGGCGAATGGGCTGACCGCTTCCTCGTGCTTTACGGTA
TCGCCGCTCCCGATTCGCAGCGCATCGCCTTCTATCGCCTTCTTGACGAGTTCTTCTGAGCGGGACTCTG
GGGTTCGAAATGACCGACCAAGCGACGCCCAACCTGCCATCACGAGATTTCGATTCCACCGCCGCCTTCT
ATGAAAGGTTGGGCTTCGGAATCGTTTTCCGGGACGCCGGCTGGATGATCCTCCAGCGCGGGGATCTCAT
GCTGGAGTTCTTCGCCCACCCTAGGGGGAGGCTAACTGAAACACGGAAGGAGACAATACCGGAAGGAACC
CGCGCTATGACGGCAATAAAAAGACAGAATAAAACGCACGGTGTTGGGTCGTTTGTTCATAAACGCGGGG
TTCGGTCCCAGGGCTGGCACTCTGTCGATACCCCACCGAGACCCCATTGGGGCCAATACGCCCGCGTTTC
TTCCTTTTCCCCACCCCACCCCCCAAGTTCGGGTGAAGGCCCAGGGCTCGCAGCCAACGTCGGGGCGGCA
GGCCCTGCCATAGCCTCAGGTTACTCATATATACTTTAGATTGATTTAAAACTTCATTTTTAATTTAAAA
GGATCTAGGTGAAGATCCTTTTTGATAATCTCATGACCAAAATCCCTTAACGTGAGTTTTCGTTCCACTG
AGCGTCAGACCCCGTAGAAAAGATCAAAGGATCTTCTTGAGATCCTTTTTTTCTGCGCGTAATCTGCTGC
TTGCAAACAAAAAAACCACCGCTACCAGCGGTGGTTTGTTTGCCGGATCAAGAGCTACCAACTCTTTTTC
CGAAGGTAACTGGCTTCAGCAGAGCGCAGATACCAAATACTGTTCTTCTAGTGTAGCCGTAGTTAGGCCA
CCACTTCAAGAACTCTGTAGCACCGCCTACATACCTCGCTCTGCTAATCCTGTTACCAGTGGCTGCTGCC
AGTGGCGATAAGTCGTGTCTTACCGGGTTGGACTCAAGACGATAGTTACCGGATAAGGCGCAGCGGTCGG
GCTGAACGGGGGGTTCGTGCACACAGCCCAGCTTGGAGCGAACGACCTACACCGAACTGAGATACCTACA
GCGTGAGCTATGAGAAAGCGCCACGCTTCCCGAAGGGAGAAAGGCGGACAGGTATCCGGTAAGCGGCAGG
GTCGGAACAGGAGAGCGCACGAGGGAGCTTCCAGGGGGAAACGCCTGGTATCTTTATAGTCCTGTCGGGT
TTCGCCACCTCTGACTTGAGCGTCGATTTTTGTGATGCTCGTCAGGGGGGCGGAGCCTATGGAAAAACGC
CAGCAACGCGGCCTTTTTACGGTTCCTGGCCTTTTGCTGGCCTTTTGCTCACATGTTCTTTCCTGCGTTA
TCCCCTGATTCTGTGGATAACCGTATTACCGCCATGCATTAG
Features (pLannotate 1.2.2; 16 found; start..end, strand, type, name):
     58..361     +  enhancer       CMV enhancer: human cytomegalovirus immediate early enhancer
    362..565     +  promoter       CMV promoter: human cytomegalovirus (CMV) immediate early promoter
    588..632     +  misc_feature   MCS (fragment): multiple cloning site
    640..2181    +  CDS            Tln2 (fragment): TLN2_MOUSE - Experimental evidence at protein level: Swiss-Prot protein existence level 1. As a major component of focal adhesion plaques that links integrin to the actin cytoskeleton, may play an important role in cell adhesion. Recruits PIP5K1C to focal adhesion plaques and strongly activates its kinase activity (By similarity). From Mus musculus (Mouse).
   2083..2796    +  CDS            TLN (fragment): TLN_OSCPE - Experimental evidence at protein level: Swiss-Prot protein existence level 1. Probably involved in connections of major cytoskeletal structures to the plasma membrane. From Oscarella pearsei (Sponge).
   2886..3605    +  CDS            mEmerald: brightly fluorescent monomeric variant of GFP mammalian codon-optimized
   3621..3704    +  CDS            large T antigen (fragment): large T antigen from SV40 (simian virus 40)
   3727..3848    +  polyA_signal   SV40 poly(A) signal: SV40 polyadenylation signal
   3882..4310    -  rep_origin     f1 ori (sequence partly withheld): f1 bacteriophage origin of replication; arrow indicates direction of (+) strand synthesis
   4337..4441    +  promoter       AmpR promoter: bla
   4443..4800    +  promoter       SV40 promoter: SV40 enhancer and early promoter
   4835..5629    +  CDS            NeoR/KanR: aminoglycoside phosphotransferase from Tn5; aph(3')-II (or nptII); confers resistance to neomycin, kanamycin, and G418 (Geneticin®)
   5650..5802    +  CDS            ble (fragment): BLE_KLEPN - Experimental evidence at protein level: Swiss-Prot protein existence level 1. Binding protein with a strong affinity to the bleomycin family of antibiotics. Binds to CL990; an antimitotic-antibiotic compound. From Klebsiella pneumoniae.
   5861..5908    +  polyA_signal   HSV TK poly(A) signal: herpes simplex virus thymidine kinase polyadenylation signal (Cole and Stacy, 1985)
   5999..6015    -  polyA_signal   bGH poly(A) signal (fragment): bovine growth hormone polyadenylation signal
   6237..6825    +  rep_origin     ori: high-copy-number ColE1/pMB1/pBR322/pUC origin of replication
