[The description below was written by a language model from this plasmid's Addgene catalogue record and pLannotate feature annotations shown in this document.]
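Description:
Talin-T29-Cterminal-mEmerald is a mammalian expression plasmid of about 6.9 kb built on a Clontech pCMV-type backbone. It encodes a truncated talin fused at its C-terminus to the monomeric green fluorescent protein mEmerald. Transcription is driven by the human cytomegalovirus immediate-early enhancer and promoter and terminated by an SV40 polyadenylation signal. The insert is recorded as Talin(DeltaR1-12), that is, talin lacking rod domains R1 through R12. The automated annotation detects roughly 2.2 kb of talin-like coding sequence, split into two overlapping fragments matched by homology to mouse talin-2 and to a sponge talin. These are best-hit database labels rather than a statement of origin, and the record does not specify the talin isoform or species. A short stretch annotated as an SV40 large T antigen fragment lies next to the poly(A) region and is probably part of that SV40-derived backbone sequence rather than a functional element.

The plasmid replicates in E. coli from a high-copy ColE1/pUC-type origin and also carries an f1 origin. A single Tn5 NeoR/KanR gene serves in both hosts. A bacterial bla-type promoter gives kanamycin resistance in bacteria, while the SV40 early promoter with an HSV TK poly(A) signal allows G418 selection of transfected mammalian cells. The small ble and bGH poly(A) fragments appear to be backbone remnants.

The associated publication concerns how talin sets the nanoscale architecture of focal adhesions. This fits a shortened talin with a fluorescent label at its C-terminal end, used to image that terminus in cells and to test how talin length affects adhesion organisation. The record itself gives no further detail on intended use.
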