Addgene plasmid #202358: Talin-T29-Cterminal-mEmerald
Purpose: Talin(DeltaR1-12)-mEmerald
Depositing lab: Pakorn Kanchanawong. Depositing organization: National University of Singapore. Publication: Talin determines the nanoscale architecture of focal adhesions. Liu J, Wang Y, Goh WI, Goh H, Baird MA, Ruehland S, Teo S, Bate N, Critchley DR, Davidson MW, Kanchanawong P. Proc Natl Acad Sci U S A. 2015 Sep 1;112(35):E4864-73. doi: 10.1073/pnas.1512025112. Epub 2015 Aug 17. PubMed 26283369.
Backbone
  Vector backbone: pCMV
  Backbone manufacturer: Clontech
  Vector type: Mammalian Expression
  Selectable markers: Neomycin (select with G418)
Growth in bacteria
  Bacterial resistance: Kanamycin, 50 μg/mL
  Growth temperature: 37°C
  Growth strain: DH5alpha
  Copy number: Unknown
Gene/Insert
  Gene/Insert name: Talin(DeltaR1-12)-mEmerald
Terms and licenses: Academic/Nonprofit Terms; Industry Terms: Not Available to Industry
How to cite: Talin-T29-Cterminal-mEmerald was a gift from Pakorn Kanchanawong (Addgene plasmid # 202358 ; http://n2t.net/addgene:202358 ; RRID:Addgene_202358)
